Addgene plasmid #232750: pIVT-Bxb1-I87L, A369P, E434G
Purpose: IVT template for making modRNA encoding mutant Bxb1modRNA (I87L, A369P, E434G)
Depositing lab: Kate Galloway. Depositing organization: Massachusetts Institute of Technology. Publication: STRAIGHT-IN Dual: a platform for dual, single-copy integrations of DNA payloads and gene circuits into human induced pluripotent stem cells. Blanch-Asensio A, Ploessl DS, Wang NB, Mummery CL, Galloway KE, Davis RP. bioRxiv [Preprint]. 2024 Oct 17:2024.10.17.616637. doi: 10.1101/2024.10.17.616637. PubMed 39464154.
Backbone
  Vector backbone: pENTR4
  Backbone size w/o insert (bp): 1600
  Total vector size (bp): 3972
  Vector type: in vitro transcription
Growth in bacteria
  Bacterial resistance: Kanamycin, 50 μg/mL
  Growth temperature: 30°C
  Growth strain: NEB Stable
  Growth instructions: do not overgrow, as the segmented polyA track encoded on the plasmid can truncate in vivo.
  Copy number: Unknown
Gene/Insert
  Gene/Insert name: Bxb1
  Species: Synthetic
  Insert size (bp): 1557
  Mutation: I87L, A369P, E434G
  Tag / fusion protein: SV40 NLS (N terminal on insert); HA (N terminal on insert)
  Cloning method: Golden Gate
  Sequencing primers: 5′ GGGAAACGCCTGGTATCTTT
Terms and licenses: Academic/Nonprofit Terms; Industry Terms: Not Available to Industry
Depositor comments: The 5' and 3' beta globin UTR sequences flanking the ORF were based on previous literature for effective modRNA expression in hiPSCs: 10.1016/j.crmeth.2022.100290 To generate linear IVT template, digest the plasmid with MluI. The vector encodes a segmented polyA track, obviating the need for polyadenylation after IVT (doi: 10.1261/rna.069286.118). Due to the inability of nanopore sequencing to accurately read long polyN stretches and the possibility of polyA truncation, the actual length of the polyA tail may differ when propagating the vector. In our hands, we have not seen measurable differences in expression across different plasmid preparations.
How to cite: pIVT-Bxb1-I87L, A369P, E434G was a gift from Kate Galloway (Addgene plasmid # 232750 ; http://n2t.net/addgene:232750 ; RRID:Addgene_232750)
