[The description below was written by a language model from this plasmid's Addgene catalogue record and pLannotate feature annotations shown in this document.]
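Description:
pIVT-Bxb1-I87L, A369P, E434G is a compact bacterial plasmid built on a pENTR4-derived backbone that serves as a template for in vitro transcription rather than for direct expression in cells. It is propagated in E. coli through a high-copy ColE1/pUC-type origin and selected with kanamycin via the aph(3')-Ia KanR gene. The catalogue lists a total size of about 3.97 kb, whereas the sequenced record is 3,911 nt. The depositor notes that long homopolymer stretches are read poorly by nanopore sequencing and that the encoded poly(A) tract can shorten during propagation, which may account for the difference.

The payload is a synthetic open reading frame of roughly 1.56 kb encoding the Bxb1 serine integrase with three substitutions (I87L, A369P, E434G), fused at its N terminus to an SV40 nuclear localisation signal and an HA epitope tag. A T7 promoter drives transcription. The ORF is flanked by 5' and 3' β-globin UTR sequences chosen for effective modified-mRNA expression in human induced pluripotent stem cells. It is followed by a plasmid-encoded segmented poly(A) tract, so that transcripts need no enzymatic tailing. The plasmid is linearised with MluI to give a run-off template.

The automated annotation picks up the T7 promoter, an HA fragment and β-globin-derived sequences, the last labelled as a poly(A) signal and an HBB fragment. It does not annotate the Bxb1 coding region, the NLS or the poly(A) tract. The resulting modRNA supplies transient integrase activity, and the associated work concerns single-copy integration of DNA payloads and gene circuits into landing-pad sites in hiPSCs.
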