Features (pLannotate 1.2.2; 6 found; start..end, strand, type, name):
     11..31      -  CDS            3xHA (fragment): three tandem HA epitope tags
    143..159     -  promoter       T7 promoter (fragment): promoter for bacteriophage T7 RNA polymerase
    196..784     -  rep_origin     ori: high-copy-number ColE1/pMB1/pBR322/pUC origin of replication
    874..1683    -  CDS            KanR: aminoglycoside phosphotransferase; aph(3')-Ia; confers resistance to kanamycin in bacteria or G418 (Geneticin®) in eukaryotes
   1920..2314    -  polyA_signal   β-globin poly(A): human β-globin polyadenylation signal
   2318..2395    -  CDS            HBB (fragment): HBB_PONPY - Experimental evidence at transcript level: Swiss-Prot protein existence level 2. Involved in oxygen transport from the lung to the various peripheral tissues. From Pongo pygmaeus (Bornean orangutan).
>Addgene plasmid #232750 | pIVT-Bxb1-I87L, A369P, E434G | addgene full sequence | sequence record 465497 | Addgene NGS Result
CTCTTGAACCGGCATAATCGGGGACATCATAGGGATACACTTTTCTTTTCTTTTTTGGCATGGTGGCGGG
TCGCATTGACCGGTAGCGTGCTTTGCCAAAGTGATGGGCCAGCACACAGACCAGCACGTTGCCCAGGAGC
CTTATAGTGAGTCGTATTAGGCCAGGAACCGTAAAAAGGCCGCGTTGCTGGCGTTTTTCCATAGGCTCCG
CCCCCCTGACGAGCATCACAAAAATCGACGCTCAAGTCAGAGGTGGCGAAACCCGACAGGACTATAAAGA
TACCAGGCGTTTCCCCCTGGAAGCTCCCTCGTGCGCTCTCCTGTTCCGACCCTGCCGCTTACCGGATACC
TGTCCGCCTTTCTCCCTTCGGGAAGCGTGGCGCTTTCTCATAGCTCACGCTGTAGGTATCTCAGTTCGGT
GTAGGTCGTTCGCTCCAAGCTGGGCTGTGTGCACGAACCCCCCGTTCAGCCCGACCGCTGCGCCTTATCC
GGTAACTATCGTCTTGAGTCCAACCCGGTAAGACACGACTTATCGCCACTGGCAGCAGCCACTGGTAACA
GGATTAGCAGAGCGAGGTATGTAGGCGGTGCTACAGAGTTCTTGAAGTGGTGGCCTAACTACGGCTACAC
TAGAAGAACAGTATTTGGTATCTGCGCTCTGCTGAAGCCAGTTACCTTCGGAAAAAGAGTTGGTAGCTCT
TGATCCGGCAAACAAACCACCGCTGGTAGCGGTGGTTTTTTTGTTTGCAAGCAGCAGATTACGCGCAGAA
AAAAAGGATCTCAAGAAGATCCTTTGATCTTTTCTACGGGGTCTGACGCTCAGTGGAACGGGGCCCAATC
TGAATAATGTTACAACCAATTAACCAATTCTGATTAGAAAAACTCATCGAGCATCAAATGAAACTGCAAT
TTATTCATATCAGGATTATCAATACCATATTTTTGAAAAAGCCGTTTCTGTAATGAAGGAGAAAACTCAC
CGAGGCAGTTCCATAGGATGGCAAGATCCTGGTATCGGTCTGCGATTCCGACTCGTCCAACATCAATACA
ACCTATTAATTTCCCCTCGTCAAAAATAAGGTTATCAAGTGAGAAATCACCATGAGTGACGACTGAATCC
GGTGAGAATGGCAAAAGTTTATGCATTTCTTTCCAGACTTGTTCAACAGGCCAGCCATTACGCTCGTCAT
CAAAATCACTCGCATCAACCAAACCGTTATTCATTCGTGATTGCGCCTGAGCTAGACGAAATACGCGATC
GCTGTTAAAAGGACAATTACAAACAGGAATCGAATGCAACCGGCGCAGGAACACTGCCAGCGCATCAACA
ATATTTTCACCTGAATCAGGATATTCTTCTAATACCTGGAATGCTGTTTTTCCGGGGATCGCAGTGGTGA
GTAACCATGCATCACCAGGAGTACGGATAAAATGCTTGATGGTCGGAAGAGGCATAAATTCCGTCAGCCA
GTTTAGTCTGACCATCTCATCTGTAACATCATTGGCAACGCTACCTTTGCCATGTTTCAGAAACAACTCT
GGCGCATCGGGCTTCCCATACAAGCGATAGATTGTCGCACCTGATTGCCCGACATTATCGCGAGCCCATT
TATACCCATATAAATCAGCATCCATGTTGGAATTTAATCGCGGCCTCGACGTTTCCCGTTGAATATGGCT
CATAACACCCCTTGTATTACTGTTTATGTAAGCAGACAGTTTTATTGTTCATGATGATATATTTTTATCT
TGTGCAATGTAACATCAGAGATTTTGAGACACGTGCCACCTGGCCCTTTCGTCTTCAAGAATTAATTCCC
TTCGACGCGTTTTTTTTTTTTTTTTTTTTTTTTTTTTTTTTTTTTTTTTTTTTTTTTTTTTTTTTTTTTT
TGAAATATTAAAAACAAAATCCGATTCGGTAAAATACAGCATAGCAAAACTTTAACCTCCAAATCAAGCC
TCTACTTGAATCCTTTTCTGAGGGATGAATAAGGCATAGGCATCAGGGGCTGTTGCCAATGTGCATTAGC
TGTTTGCAGCCTCACCTTCTTTCATGGAGTTTAAGATATAGTGTATTTTCCCAAGGTTTGAACTAGCTCT
TCATTTCTTTATGTTTTAAATGCACTGACCTCCCACATTCCCTTTTTAGTAAAATATTCAGAAATAATTT
AAATACATCATTGCAATGAAAATAAATGTTTTTTATTAGGCAGAATCCAGATGCTCAAGGCCCTTCATAA
TATCCCCCAGTTTAGTAGTTGGACTTAGGGAACAAAGGAACCTTTAATAGAAATTGGACAGCAAGAAAGC
GAGCTTAGTGATACTTGTGGGCCAGGGCATTAGCCACACCAGCCACCACTTTCTGATAGGCAGCCTGCAC
TGGTGGGGTGAATTCGAAGCTTGAGCTCGAGGTTGCTAGGACATCCCAGTGTGCAGTCTTTCGACCACGG
ACCCCAGTCTCAGGTGCTGTTCATACTCCTGCAGGTCGCCAAAATCGATGGTTCGAGTCAGGCCACCGCG
CACGTCGAATGTGAGCCGGACATTCATGGATCTCAGCCATGTGTTCTTGGCTGCGGTGTCCTGCTCCCTC
CACCAATCCCCAAACCTCTGTCCGGTGCCTCGCCACTCCCATCCAGAGGGCCTGGCCTCCAGGCCCTCCA
GTTCCTCCTGTCTAGCAGCGAGTGCAGCAATTCGTGCGTCCAGAGCTTCTCTCTGTGGGGACCCAGCTCT
ATATGCAGGAGATCCGATGAGGGAAGTCAGATCCACGAGCTCGGCATTGACTTCTGCCAGCTCCACAGCG
GAGTCAGATCCTGGCACCCACACTTTTTCCAGCCGCTCAGCGTCACCCAGGAGATCCAGCACCTGTTCCT
CGCAAAAGGCGTCCCACTCAGCCATGGCCACTGTCCCGTTTCCACAGTGCTTAGGGAACCCCATGCTCCT
GCATCGATAGCGGGGATGTTTGCGCCCTCCGCCGGCAAACTTGTATGCTGGCTCTCCACAGACGGCGCAG
AACAGCACCCTCAGGAGCAGGCTTGGGGTGCTCACGGCAGGTTTGGCGCGACTAGTCTTGACCAGTTCTG
CCCGCAGAGCTTCGAGCTGCTCTCTGGTGAGAATAGGCTCAGCCCTCACCAGAGGGGCTCCGTCATCGTC
CCGGACAGTTTTGCCATTGAGTGTTGCGTAACCCAGCATAGCCTCACTGATCATAGATCTCTTCAGTGCA
GTAGCACTCCATTCTCTTCCCTGTGGCTCTCTTCCCTGCAGCTGAGCAAAATAATCCTTTGGAGAGAGCA
CGCCGCGTCTATTCAGGTCGTGTGCCACCAGATGGAGTGGTTCGTGGTTATCGACCACTCTGTGGTACAC
TTCCAGAATCCGCTCTCTCTGGACGGGGTCTGGCACCAGTCTCCACTCCCCATCCACCCTGGTAGGGAGA
TATCCCCAAGGGGGCAGGGAGCCTCTGTATTTACCGGCCCTAATATTGAAATGGGCTGCGCTCCTGTTTC
GCTCCTTGATAGCTTCGAGCTCCATCTGGGCCACAGTGCCCATCAGTGCGATGACCACAGCGGCAAAAGG
TGTGGTAGTATCGAAGTGGGCTTCTGTTGCGCTGACCACCAGTTTCTTGTGGTCCTCAGCCCAATGCACC
AGCTGCTGGAGATGTCGCAGTGAGCGGGTCAGCCGGTCCACTCTGTAGGCGACGATCACATCAAAGGGCT
GTTCCTCGAAAGCGAGCCATCTTGCCAGGTTGGGCCTCCTCTTTCTGTCGAATGGATCGACGGCCCCGCT
CACGTCCAGATCCTCTGCCACGCCGACCACATCCCAACCCCGCTGAGCACAGAGCTGCTGGCATGATTCC
AGCTGTCTCTCGGGACTTGTGGTGGCGTCTGTCACTCGGCTCAGTCTAATCACGACCAGGG
